>Addgene plasmid #89724 | His8-TEV-PseC | addgene partial sequence | sequence record 205290 | Addgene Partial NGS Result
TAATACGACTCACTATAGGGGAATTGTGAGCGGATAACAATTCCCCTCTAGAAATAATTTTGTTTAACTT
TAAGAAGGAGATATACATATGCACCATCAGCATCATCATCATCACGAAAATCTGTATTTTCAGAGCGGAT
CCATGATTACTTATTCTCATCAAAATATTGATCAAAGCGATATAGATGCGCTTACAAAAGCTTTAAAAGA
TGAAATTTTAACAGGGGGTAAAAAGGTAGATGAATTTGAAGAAGCACTTTGCGAATACATAGGTGTTAAG
CACGCTTGTGTGTTAAATTCGGCTACTTCTGCCCTTCATCTTGCCTATACAGCACTAGGCATCAAAGAAA
AAATCGTTTTAACCACTCCTTTAACCTTCGCTGCTACGGCTAATGCGGCCTTAATAGCTGGAGCTAAGGT
AGAGTTTATCGACATTAAAAATGATGGCAATATAGATGAGAAAAAGCTCGAAGCAAGGCTTGTAAAAAAT
AGCACCGATATAGGAGCTATTAGCGTGGTGGATTTTGGAGGAAATAGTGTTGAAATGGATGAGATTTCAA
ATCTTGCTAAAAAATACAATATCCCTTTAATCGATGATGCAAGCCATGCTTTAGGTAGCGAGTATAAGGG
TAAAAAAGTGGGTTCTATGGCGGATTTAAGTATTTTTTCTTTTCATCCTGTTAAGCCTATTACCACTTTT
GAGGGGGGTGCTGTAGTAAGCAATAATAAAGAATTAATCTCCAAAATAAAACTTTTAAGAAGCCATGGTA
TCGTTAAAAAAAGGCTTTGGGATAGCGATATGATAGAACTTGGCTATAATTACCGCTTAAGTGATGTTGC
TTGTGCTTTAGGGATAAACCAGCTTAAAAAACTCGATCACAATCTTGAAAAACGAGAAGAAATCACAAGT
TTTTACGATAAAGAATTTGAAAAAAATCATTATTTTTCCACGATAAAAATCAAAGACTATAAAAAAAGCT
CAAGGCATTTATACCCTATCTTGCTTTTTCCTGAATTTTATTGTCAAAAAGAAGAACTTTTTGAAAGCTT
GCTTCATGCAGGAATTGGCGTACAGGTACATTATAAACCAACTTATGAGTTTAGTTTTTATAAAAAACTC
TTAGGAGAAATCAGACTCCAAAATGCAGATAATTTTTACAAAGCCGAGCTTAGCATACCTTGTCATCAAG
AAATGAATCTAAAAGATGCAAAATTTGTAAAAGATACTTTATTTAGCATTCTTGAAAAAGTTAAAAAGGG
ATATTGTGGATAACTCGAGCACCACCACCACCACCACTGAGATCCGGCTGCTAACAAAGCCCGAAAGGAA
GCTGAGTTGGCTGCTGCCACCGCTGAGCAATAACTAGCATAACCCCTTGGGGCCTCTAAACGGGTCTTGA
GGGGTTTTTTGCTGAAAGGAGGAACTATATCCGGATTGGCGAATGGG
[124 nt withheld, positions 1448-1571]
C
[91 nt withheld, positions 1573-1663]
A
[49 nt withheld, positions 1665-1713]
CCTTTGACGTTGGAGTCCACGTTCTTT
[37 nt withheld, positions 1741-1777]
ACCCTATCTCGGTCTATTCTTTTGATTTATAAGGGATTTTGCCGATTTCGGCCTATTGGTTAAAAAATGA
GCTGATTTAACAAAAATTTAACGCGAATTTTAACAAAATATTAACGCTTACAATTTAGGTGGCACTTTTC
GGGGAAATGTGCGCGGAACCCCTATTTGTTTATTTTTCTAAATACATTCAAATATGTATCCGCTCATGAA
TTAATTCTTAGAAAAACTCATCGAGCATCAAATGAAACTGCAATTTATTCATATCAGGATTATCAATACC
ATATTTTTGAAAAAGCCGTTTCTGTAATGAAGGAGAAAACTCACCGAGGCAGTTCCATAGGATGGCAAGA
TCCTGGTATCGGTCTGCGATTCCGACTCGTCCAACATCAATACAACCTATTAATTTCCCCTCGTCAAAAA
TAAGGTTATCAAGTGAGAAATCACCATGAGTGACGACTGAATCCGGTGAGAATGGCAAAAGTTTATGCAT
TTCTTTCCAGACTTGTTCAACAGGCCAGCCATTACGCTCGTCATCAAAATCACTCGCATCAACCAAACCG
TTATTCATTCGTGATTGCGCCTGAGCGAGACGAAATACGCGATCGCTGTTAAAAGGACAATTACAAACAG
GAATCGAATGCAACCGGCGCAGGAACACTGCCAGCGCATCAACAATATTTTCACCTGAATCAGGATATTC
TTCTAATACCTGGAATGCTGTTTTCCCGGGGATCGCAGTGGTGAGTAACCATGCATCATCAGGAGTACGG
ATAAAATGCTTGATGGTCGGAAGAGGCATAAATTCCGTCAGCCAGTTTAGTCTGACCATCTCATCTGTAA
CATCATTGGCAACGCTACCTTTGCCATGTTTCAGAAACAACTCTGGCGCATCGGGCTTCCCATACAATCG
ATAGATTGTCGCACCTGATTGCCCGACATTATCGCGAGCCCATTTATACCCATATAAATCAGCATCCATG
TTGGAATTTAATCGCGGCCTAGAGCAAGACGTTTCCCGTTGAATATGGCTCATAACACCCCTTGTATTAC
TGTTTATGTAAGCAGACAGTTTTATTGTTCATGACCAAAATCCCTTAACGTGAGTTTTCGTTCCACTGAG
CGTCAGACCCCGTAGAAAAGATCAAAGGATCTTCTTGAGATCCTTTTTTTCTGCGCGTAATCTGCTGCTT
GCAAACAAAAAAACCACCGCTACCAGCGGTGGTTTGTTTGCCGGATCAAGAGCTACCAACTCTTTTTCCG
AAGGTAACTGGCTTCAGCAGAGCGCAGATACCAAATACTGTCCTTCTAGTGTAGCCGTAGTTAGGCCACC
ACTTCAAGAACTCTGTAGCACCGCCTACATACCTCGCTCTGCTAATCCTGTTACCAGTGGCTGCTGCCAG
TGGCGATAAGTCGTGTCTTACCGGGTTGGACTCAAGACGATAGTTACCGGATAAGGCGCAGCGGTCGGGC
TGAACGGGGGGTTCGTGCACACAGCCCAGCTTGGAGCGAACGACCTACACCGAACTGAGATACCTACAGC
GTGAGCTATGAGAAAGCGCCACGCTTCCCGAAGGGAGAAAGGCGGACAGGTATCCGGTAAGCGGCAGGGT
CGGAACAGGAGAGCGCACGAGGGAGCTTCCAGGGGGAAACGCCTGGTATCTTTATAGTCCTGTCGGGTTT
CGCCACCTCTGACTTGAGCGTCGATTTTTGTGATGCTCGTCAGGGGGGCGGAGCCTATGGAAAAACGCCA
GCAACGCGGCCTTTTTACGGTTCCTGGCCTTTTGCTGGCCTTTTGCTCACATGTTCTTTCCTGCGTTATC
CCCTGATTCTGTGGATAACCGTATTACCGCCTTTGAGTGAGCTGATACCGCTCGCCGCAGCCGAACGACC
GAGCGCAGCGAGTCAGTGAGCGAGGAAGCGGAAGAGCGCCTGATGCGGTATTTTCTCCTTACGCATCTGT
GCGGTATTTCACACCGCAATGGTGCACTCTCAGTACAATCTGCTCTGATGCCGCATAGTTAAGCCAGTAT
ACACTCCGCTATCGCTACGTGACTGGGTCATGGCTGCGCCCCGACACCCGCCAACACCCGCTGACGCGCC
CTGACGGGCTTGTCTGCTCCCGGCATCCGCTTACAGACAAGCTGTGACCGTCTCCGGGAGCTGCATGTGT
CAGAGGTTTTCACCGTCATCACCGAAACGCGCGAGGCAGCTGCGGTAAAGCTCATCAGCGTGGTCGTGAA
GCGATTCACAGATGTCTGCCTGTTCATCCGCGTCCAGCTCGTTGAGTTTCTCCAGAAGCGTTAATGTCTG
GCTTCTGATAAAGCGGGCCATGTTAAGGGGAGCGAGGGCGTGCAAGATTCCGAATACCGCAAGCGACAGG
CCGATCATCGTCGCGCTCCAGCGAAAGCGGTCCTCGCCGAAAATGACCCAGAGCGCTGCCGGCACCTGTC
CTACGAGTTGCATGATAAAGAAGACAGTCATAAGTGCGGCGACGATAGTCATGCCCCGCGCCCACCGGAA
GGAGCTGACTGGGTTGAAGGCTCTCAAGGGCATCGGTCGAGATCCCGGTGCCTAATGAGTGAGCTAACTT
ACATTAATTGCGTTGCGCTCACTGCCCGCTTTCCAGTCGGGAAACCTGTCGTGCCAGCTGCATTAATGAA
TCGGCCAACGCGCGGGGAGAGGCGGTTTGCGTATTGGGCGCCAGGGTGGTTTTTCTTTTCACCAGTGAGA
CGGGCAACAGCTGATTGCCCTTCACCGCCTGGCCCTGAGAGAGTTGCAGCAAGCGGTCCACGCTGGTTTG
CCCCAGCAGGCGAAAATCCTGTTTGATGGTGGTTAACGGCGGGATATAACATGAGCTGTCTTCGGTATCG
TCGTATCCCACTACCGAGATGTCCGCACCAACGCGCAGCCCGGACTCGGTAATGGCGCGCATTGCGCCCA
GCGCCATCTGATCGTTGGCAACCAGCATCGCAGTGGGAACGATGCCCTCATTCAGCATTTGCATGGTTTG
TTGAAAACCGGACATGGCACTCCAGTCGCCTTCCCGTTCCGCTATCGGCTGAATTTGATTGCGAGTGAGA
TATTTATGCCAGCCAGCCAGACGCAGACGCGCCGAGACAGAACTTAATGGGCCCGCTAACAGCGCGATTT
GCTGGTGACCCAATGCGACCAGATGCTCCACGCCCAGTCGCGTACCGTCTTCATGGGAGAAAATAATACT
GTTGATGGGTGTCTGGTCAGAGACATCAAGAAATAACGCCGGAACATTAGTGCAGGCAGCTTCCACAGCA
ATGGCATCCTGGTCATCCAGCGGATAGTTAATGATCAGCCCACTGACGCGTTGCGCGAGAAGATTGTGCA
CCGCCGCTTTACAGGCTTCGACGCCGCTTCGTTCTACCATCGACACCACCACGCTGGCACCCAGTTGATC
GGCGCGAGATTTAATCGCCGCGACAATTTGCGACGGCGCGTGCAGGGCCAGACTGGAGGTGGCAACGCCA
ATCAGCAACGACTGTTTGCCCGCCAGTTGTTGTGCCACGCGGTTGGGAATGTAATTCAGCTCCGCCATCG
CCGCTTCCACTTTTTCCCGCGTTTTCGCAGAAACGTGGCTGGCCTGGTTCACCACGCGGGAAACGGTCTG
ATAAGAGACACCGGCATACTCTGCGACATCGTATAACGTTACTGGTTTCACATTCACCACCCTGAATTGA
CTCTCTTCCGGGCGCTATCATGCCATACCGCGAAAGGTTTTGCGCCATTCGATGGTGTCCGGGATCTCGA
CGCTCTCCCTTATGCGACTCCTGCATTAGGAAGCAGCCCAGTAGTAGGTTGAGGCCGTTGAGCACCGCCG
CCGCAAGGAATGGTGCATGCAAGGAGATGGCGCCCAACAGTCCCCCGGCCACGGGGCCTGCCACCATACC
CACGCCGAAACAAGCGCTCATGAGCCCGAAGTGGCGAGCCCGATCTTCCCCATCGGTGATGTCGGCGATA
TAGGCGCCAGCAACCGCACCTGTGGCGCCGGTGATGCCGGCCACGATGCGTCCGGCGTAGAGGATCGAGA
TCGATCTCGATCCCGCGAAAT
