[The description below was written by a language model from this plasmid's Addgene catalogue record.]
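Description:
His8-TEV-PseC is a bacterial expression plasmid built on the pET30b(+) backbone, modified so that an N-terminal octahistidine tag followed by a TEV protease cleavage site precedes the cloned open reading frame. The total construct is about 6.5 kb, of which roughly 5.4 kb is backbone. It is selected with kanamycin; the record lists its copy number as unknown and provides no feature table, so the origin of replication and regulatory elements are not explicitly documented. pET-series vectors generally drive expression from a T7 promoter under lac operator control, which requires a host supplying T7 RNA polymerase, but the record itself does not state the promoter and names only a cloning strain for propagation.

The insert is the 1131 bp pseC gene (also known as Cj1294) from Campylobacter jejuni, cloned between BamHI and XhoI sites; whether these sites survived cloning is not recorded. The encoded protein is produced as a His8-TEV-PseC fusion, an arrangement that allows capture by immobilised metal affinity chromatography and subsequent removal of the tag by TEV protease digestion to leave near-native enzyme. PseC is generally known as an aminotransferase in the pseudaminic acid biosynthesis pathway, acting on a UDP-linked sugar intermediate. Consistent with this, the associated publication concerns chemoenzymatic synthesis and applications of prokaryote-specific UDP-sugars. The plasmid's evident use is therefore recombinant production and purification of PseC as a biocatalyst for preparing such bacterial nucleotide sugars in vitro.
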