Addgene plasmid #89724: His8-TEV-PseC
Purpose: Expresses PseC from C. jejuni with an N-terminal octaHis tag and TEV cleavage site
Depositing lab: Barbara Imperiali. Depositing organization: Massachusetts Institute of Technology. Publication: Chemoenzymatic Synthesis and Applications of Prokaryote-Specific UDP-Sugars. Zamora CY, Schocker NS, Chang MM, Imperiali B. Methods Enzymol. 2017;597:145-186. doi: 10.1016/bs.mie.2017.06.003. Epub 2017 Jul 5. PubMed 28935101.
Backbone
  Vector backbone: pET30b (+)
  Backbone manufacturer: EMB Biosciences
  Backbone size w/o insert (bp): 5400
  Total vector size (bp): 6531
  Modifications to backbone: Incorporation of N-terminal OctaHis tag and TEV cleavage site before insert
  Vector type: Bacterial Expression
Growth in bacteria
  Bacterial resistance: Kanamycin, 50 μg/mL
  Growth temperature: 37°C
  Growth strain: DH5alpha
  Copy number: Unknown
Gene/Insert
  Gene/Insert name: PseC
  Species: Campylobacter jejuni
  Insert size (bp): 1131
  GenBank ID: 905586
  Entrez Gene: pseC (a.k.a. Cj1294)
  Tag / fusion protein: His8 (N terminal on backbone); TEV (N terminal on backbone)
  Cloning method: Restriction Enzyme; 5′ cloning site BamHI (unknown if destroyed); 3′ cloning site XhoI (unknown if destroyed)
  Sequencing primers: 5′ ATGCTTACTTATTCTCATCAAAACATCGATCAAAGCGATATAGAT; 3′ TTATCCACAATATCCCTTTTTAACTTTTTCAAGAATGCTAAATAAAG
Terms and licenses: Academic/Nonprofit Terms; Industry Terms: Not Available to Industry
How to cite: His8-TEV-PseC was a gift from Barbara Imperiali (Addgene plasmid # 89724 ; http://n2t.net/addgene:89724 ; RRID:Addgene_89724)
